Addgene plasmid #172489: pM9-BetaGal-8C
Purpose: Plasmid encoding E. coli BetaGalactosidase with an N-terminal M9 nuclear localization sequence
Depositing lab: Siegfried Musser. Depositing organization: Texas A&M Health Science Center. Publication: Super-resolved 3D tracking of cargo transport through nuclear pore complexes. Chowdhury R, Sau A, Musser SM. Nat Cell Biol. 2022 Jan;24(1):112-122. doi: 10.1038/s41556-021-00815-6. Epub 2022 Jan 10. PubMed 35013558.
Backbone
  Vector backbone: pET30a
  Backbone manufacturer: Novagen (EMD Millipore)
  Backbone size w/o insert (bp): 5422
  Total vector size (bp): 8617
  Vector type: Bacterial Expression
Growth in bacteria
  Bacterial resistance: Kanamycin, 50 μg/mL
  Growth temperature: 37°C
  Growth strain: DH5alpha
  Copy number: High Copy
Gene/Insert
  Gene/Insert name: M9-BetaGal-8C (alt name: BetaGal)
  Species: Escherichia coli
  Insert size (bp): 3363
  Mutation: BetaGal has two cysteine mutations (C77A, C1022S), to reduce the number of maleimide reactive sites, and two enzymatic mutations (E538Q, W999L), to reduce Kcat and sugar binding affinity.
  GenBank ID: WP_032298557.1 AAH71945.1
  Promoter: T7
  Tag / fusion protein: 6xHis (N terminal on insert); M9 nuclear localization sequence (from HNRNPA1) (N terminal on insert)
  Cloning method: Unknown
  Sequencing primers: 5′ T7 Promoter primer; 3′ T7 Terminator primer
Resource information
  A portion of this plasmid was derived from a plasmid made by: The M9-BetaGal parent plasmid was a gift of Larry Gerace, and first reported in Lyman, et al. (2002) J. Cell Biol. 159:55-67. doi: 10.1083/jcb.200204163
Terms and licenses: Academic/Nonprofit Terms; Industry Terms: Not Available to Industry
How to cite: pM9-BetaGal-8C was a gift from Siegfried Musser (Addgene plasmid # 172489 ; http://n2t.net/addgene:172489 ; RRID:Addgene_172489)
