[The description below was written by a language model from this plasmid's Addgene catalogue record and pLannotate feature annotations shown in this document.]
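Description:
pM9-BetaGal-8C is a bacterial expression plasmid built on the pET30a backbone for producing a nuclear-import model cargo in E. coli. It is about 8.6 kb, carries a kanamycin resistance gene (aph(3')-Ia) for selection, and replicates from a ColE1/pBR322-type origin accompanied by the bom region and the rop gene. An f1 origin is also present. The catalogue lists the plasmid as high copy, although rop normally moderates copy number. Short tetracycline-resistance and AmpR-promoter fragments in the annotation are backbone remnants rather than functional markers.

Expression is driven by a T7 promoter followed by a lac operator and the T7 gene 10 ribosome binding site, with a plasmid-borne lacI gene and a T7 terminator. Transcription therefore requires a host supplying T7 RNA polymerase and is inducible with IPTG. The open reading frame fuses the M9 nuclear localization sequence, a fragment of human HNRNPA1, to the N-terminus of E. coli β-galactosidase (lacZ). The annotation also detects an S-tag upstream of M9 and a histidine-tag fragment downstream of lacZ, whereas the catalogue describes a 6xHis tag at the N-terminus. The record does not resolve which tags are actually translated in the product. The β-galactosidase carries C77A and C1022S substitutions to reduce the number of maleimide-reactive cysteines, and E538Q and W999L substitutions to lower catalytic turnover and sugar binding affinity.

These features suit purification of a large M9-bearing protein that can be labelled at cysteines with maleimide reagents. The associated publication concerns super-resolved 3D tracking of cargo transport through nuclear pore complexes.
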