Features (pLannotate 1.2.2; 21 found; start..end, strand, type, name):
     48..476     +  rep_origin     f1 ori (sequence partly withheld): f1 bacteriophage origin of replication; arrow indicates direction of (+) strand synthesis
    529..586     +  promoter       AmpR promoter (fragment): bla
    595..1410    -  CDS            KanR: aminoglycoside phosphotransferase; aph(3')-Ia; confers resistance to kanamycin in bacteria or G418 (Geneticin®) in eukaryotes
   1532..2120    +  rep_origin     ori: high-copy-number ColE1/pMB1/pBR322/pUC origin of replication
   2306..2445    -  misc_feature   bom: basis of mobility region from pBR322
   2547..2738    -  CDS            rop: Rop protein, which maintains plasmids at low copy number; rop
   2755..3135    +  CDS            YPB1_ECOLX: Protein predicted: Swiss-Prot protein existence level 4. From Escherichia coli.
   3207..3498    -  CDS            TcR (fragment): tetracycline efflux protein; tet; confers resistance to tetracycline
   3513..3534    -  protein_bind   CAP binding site: CAP binding activates transcription in the presence of cAMP. E. coli catabolite activator protein
   3547..4629    -  CDS            lacI: lac repressor; lacI; The lac repressor binds to the lac operator to inhibit transcription in E. coli. This inhibition can be relieved by adding lactose or isopropyl-β-D-thiogalactopyranoside (IPTG).
   4630..4707    -  promoter       lacI promoter: lacI
   4715..4994    -  CDS            TcR (fragment): tetracycline efflux protein; tet; confers resistance to tetracycline
   5020..5038    +  promoter       T7 promoter: promoter for bacteriophage T7 RNA polymerase
   5039..5063    +  protein_bind   lac operator: The lac repressor binds to the lac operator to inhibit transcription in E. coli. This inhibition can be relieved by adding lactose or isopropyl-β-D-thiogalactopyranoside (IPTG). lac repressor encoded by lacI
   5078..5100    +  RBS            RBS: efficient ribosome binding site from bacteriophage T7 gene 10 (Olins and Rangwala, 1989)
   5162..5206    +  CDS            S-Tag: affinity and epitope tag derived from pancreatic ribonuclease A
   5261..5455    +  CDS            HNRNPA1 (fragment): ROA1_HUMAN - Also known as HNRPA1. Experimental evidence at protein level: Swiss-Prot protein existence level 1. (Microbial infection) Cleavage by Enterovirus 71 protease 3C results in increased translation of apoptosis protease activating factor APAF1, leading to apoptosis. From Homo sapiens (Human).
   5474..8473    +  CDS            lacZ: β-galactosidase; lacZ
   8493..8510    +  CDS            9xHis (fragment): 9xHis affinity tag
   8520..8569    +  CDS            SET1 (fragment): solubility-enhancement tag derived from T7 phage gene 10B
   8577..11      +  terminator     T7 terminator (across the origin): transcription terminator for bacteriophage T7 RNA polymerase
>Addgene plasmid #172489 | pM9-BetaGal-8C | addgene full sequence | sequence record 356067 | Addgene NGS Result
GGGGTTTTTTGCTGAAAGGAGGAACTATATCCGGATTGGCGAATGGG
[124 nt withheld, positions 48-171]
C
[91 nt withheld, positions 173-263]
A
[49 nt withheld, positions 265-313]
CCTTTGACGTTGGAGTCCACGTTCTTT
[37 nt withheld, positions 341-377]
ACCCTATCTCGGTCTATTCTTTTGATTTATAAGGGATTTTGCCGATTTCGGCCTATTGGTTAAAAAATGA
GCTGATTTAACAAAAATTTAACGCGAATTTTAACAAAATATTAACGCTTACAATTTAGGTGGCACTTTTC
GGGGAAATGTGCGCGGAACCCCTATTTGTTTATTTTTCTAAATACATTCAAATATGTATCCGCTCATGAA
TTAATTCTTAGAAAAACTCATCGAGCATCAAATGAAACTGCAATTTATTCATATCAGGATTATCAATACC
ATATTTTTGAAAAAGCCGTTTCTGTAATGAAGGAGAAAACTCACCGAGGCAGTTCCATAGGATGGCAAGA
TCCTGGTATCGGTCTGCGATTCCGACTCGTCCAACATCAATACAACCTATTAATTTCCCCTCGTCAAAAA
TAAGGTTATCAAGTGAGAAATCACCATGAGTGACGACTGAATCCGGTGAGAATGGCAAAAGTTTATGCAT
TTCTTTCCAGACTTGTTCAACAGGCCAGCCATTACGCTCGTCATCAAAATCACTCGCATCAACCAAACCG
TTATTCATTCGTGATTGCGCCTGAGCGAGACGAAATACGCGATCGCTGTTAAAAGGACAATTACAAACAG
GAATCGAATGCAACCGGCGCAGGAACACTGCCAGCGCATCAACAATATTTTCACCTGAATCAGGATATTC
TTCTAATACCTGGAATGCTGTTTTCCCGGGGATCGCAGTGGTGAGTAACCATGCATCATCAGGAGTACGG
ATAAAATGCTTGATGGTCGGAAGAGGCATAAATTCCGTCAGCCAGTTTAGTCTGACCATCTCATCTGTAA
CATCATTGGCAACGCTACCTTTGCCATGTTTCAGAAACAACTCTGGCGCATCGGGCTTCCCATACAATCG
ATAGATTGTCGCACCTGATTGCCCGACATTATCGCGAGCCCATTTATACCCATATAAATCAGCATCCATG
TTGGAATTTAATCGCGGCCTAGAGCAAGACGTTTCCCGTTGAATATGGCTCATAACACCCCTTGTATTAC
TGTTTATGTAAGCAGACAGTTTTATTGTTCATGACCAAAATCCCTTAACGTGAGTTTTCGTTCCACTGAG
CGTCAGACCCCGTAGAAAAGATCAAAGGATCTTCTTGAGATCCTTTTTTTCTGCGCGTAATCTGCTGCTT
GCAAACAAAAAAACCACCGCTACCAGCGGTGGTTTGTTTGCCGGATCAAGAGCTACCAACTCTTTTTCCG
AAGGTAACTGGCTTCAGCAGAGCGCAGATACCAAATACTGTCCTTCTAGTGTAGCCGTAGTTAGGCCACC
ACTTCAAGAACTCTGTAGCACCGCCTACATACCTCGCTCTGCTAATCCTGTTACCAGTGGCTGCTGCCAG
TGGCGATAAGTCGTGTCTTACCGGGTTGGACTCAAGACGATAGTTACCGGATAAGGCGCAGCGGTCGGGC
TGAACGGGGGGTTCGTGCACACAGCCCAGCTTGGAGCGAACGACCTACACCGAACTGAGATACCTACAGC
GTGAGCTATGAGAAAGCGCCACGCTTCCCGAAGGGAGAAAGGCGGACAGGTATCCGGTAAGCGGCAGGGT
CGGAACAGGAGAGCGCACGAGGGAGCTTCCAGGGGGAAACGCCTGGTATCTTTATAGTCCTGTCGGGTTT
CGCCACCTCTGACTTGAGCGTCGATTTTTGTGATGCTCGTCAGGGGGGCGGAGCCTATGGAAAAACGCCA
GCAACGCGGCCTTTTTACGGTTCCTGGCCTTTTGCTGGCCTTTTGCTCACATGTTCTTTCCTGCGTTATC
CCCTGATTCTGTGGATAACCGTATTACCGCCTTTGAGTGAGCTGATACCGCTCGCCGCAGCCGAACGACC
GAGCGCAGCGAGTCAGTGAGCGAGGAAGCGGAAGAGCGCCTGATGCGGTATTTTCTCCTTACGCATCTGT
GCGGTATTTCACACCGCAATGGTGCACTCTCAGTACAATCTGCTCTGATGCCGCATAGTTAAGCCAGTAT
ACACTCCGCTATCGCTACGTGACTGGGTCATGGCTGCGCCCCGACACCCGCCAACACCCGCTGACGCGCC
CTGACGGGCTTGTCTGCTCCCGGCATCCGCTTACAGACAAGCTGTGACCGTCTCCGGGAGCTGCATGTGT
CAGAGGTTTTCACCGTCATCACCGAAACGCGCGAGGCAGCTGCGGTAAAGCTCATCAGCGTGGTCGTGAA
GCGATTCACAGATGTCTGCCTGTTCATCCGCGTCCAGCTCGTTGAGTTTCTCCAGAAGCGTTAATGTCTG
GCTTCTGATAAAGCGGGCCATGTTAAGGGCGGTTTTTTCCTGTTTGGTCACTGATGCCTCCGTGTAAGGG
GGATTTCTGTTCATGGGGGTAATGATACCGATGAAACGAGAGAGGATGCTCACGATACGGGTTACTGATG
ATGAACATGCCCGGTTACTGGAACGTTGTGAGGGTAAACAACTGGCGGTATGGATGCGGCGGGACCAGAG
AAAAATCACTCAGGGTCAATGCCAGCGCTTCGTTAATACAGATGTAGGTGTTCCACAGGGTAGCCAGCAG
CATCCTGCGATGCAGATCCGGAACATAATGGTGCAGGGCGCTGACTTCCGCGTTTCCAGACTTTACGAAA
CACGGAAACCGAAGACCATTCATGTTGTTGCTCAGGTCGCAGACGTTTTGCAGCAGCAGTCGCTTCACGT
TCGCTCGCGTATCGGTGATTCATTCTGCTAACCAGTAAGGCAACCCCGCCAGCCTAGCCGGGTCCTCAAC
GACAGGAGCACGATCATGCGCACCCGTGGGGCCGCCATGCCGGCGATAATGGCCTGCTTCTCGCCGAAAC
GTTTGGTGGCGGGACCAGTGACGAAGGCTTGAGCGAGGGCGTGCAAGATTCCGAATACCGCAAGCGACAG
GCCGATCATCGTCGCGCTCCAGCGAAAGCGGTCCTCGCCGAAAATGACCCAGAGCGCTGCCGGCACCTGT
CCTACGAGTTGCATGATAAAGAAGACAGTCATAAGTGCGGCGACGATAGTCATGCCCCGCGCCCACCGGA
AGGAGCTGACTGGGTTGAAGGCTCTCAAGGGCATCGGTCGAGATCCCGGTGCCTAATGAGTGAGCTAACT
TACATTAATTGCGTTGCGCTCACTGCCCGCTTTCCAGTCGGGAAACCTGTCGTGCCAGCTGCATTAATGA
ATCGGCCAACGCGCGGGGAGAGGCGGTTTGCGTATTGGGCGCCAGGGTGGTTTTTCTTTTCACCAGTGAG
ACGGGCAACAGCTGATTGCCCTTCACCGCCTGGCCCTGAGAGAGTTGCAGCAAGCGGTCCACGCTGGTTT
GCCCCAGCAGGCGAAAATCCTGTTTGATGGTGGTTAACGGCGGGATATAACATGAGCTGTCTTCGGTATC
GTCGTATCCCACTACCGAGATGTCCGCACCAACGCGCAGCCCGGACTCGGTAATGGCGCGCATTGCGCCC
AGCGCCATCTGATCGTTGGCAACCAGCATCGCAGTGGGAACGATGCCCTCATTCAGCATTTGCATGGTTT
GTTGAAAACCGGACATGGCACTCCAGTCGCCTTCCCGTTCCGCTATCGGCTGAATTTGATTGCGAGTGAG
ATATTTATGCCAGCCAGCCAGACGCAGACGCGCCGAGACAGAACTTAATGGGCCCGCTAACAGCGCGATT
TGCTGGTGACCCAATGCGACCAGATGCTCCACGCCCAGTCGCGTACCGTCTTCATGGGAGAAAATAATAC
TGTTGATGGGTGTCTGGTCAGAGACATCAAGAAATAACGCCGGAACATTAGTGCAGGCAGCTTCCACAGC
AATGGCATCCTGGTCATCCAGCGGATAGTTAATGATCAGCCCACTGACGCGTTGCGCGAGAAGATTGTGC
ACCGCCGCTTTACAGGCTTCGACGCCGCTTCGTTCTACCATCGACACCACCACGCTGGCACCCAGTTGAT
CGGCGCGAGATTTAATCGCCGCGACAATTTGCGACGGCGCGTGCAGGGCCAGACTGGAGGTGGCAACGCC
AATCAGCAACGACTGTTTGCCCGCCAGTTGTTGTGCCACGCGGTTGGGAATGTAATTCAGCTCCGCCATC
GCCGCTTCCACTTTTTCCCGCGTTTTCGCAGAAACGTGGCTGGCCTGGTTCACCACGCGGGAAACGGTCT
GATAAGAGACACCGGCATACTCTGCGACATCGTATAACGTTACTGGTTTCACATTCACCACCCTGAATTG
ACTCTCTTCCGGGCGCTATCATGCCATACCGCGAAAGGTTTTGCGCCATTCGATGGTGTCCGGGATCTCG
ACGCTCTCCCTTATGCGACTCCTGCATTAGGAAGCAGCCCAGTAGTAGGTTGAGGCCGTTGAGCACCGCC
GCCGCAAGGAATGGTGCATGCAAGGAGATGGCGCCCAACAGTCCCCCGGCCACGGGGCCTGCCACCATAC
CCACGCCGAAACAAGCGCTCATGAGCCCGAAGTGGCGAGCCCGATCTTCCCCATCGGTGATGTCGGCGAT
ATAGGCGCCAGCAACCGCACCTGTGGCGCCGGTGATGCCGGCCACGATGCGTCCGGCGTAGAGGATCGAG
ATCGATCTCGATCCCGCGAAATTAATACGACTCACTATAGGGGAATTGTGAGCGGATAACAATTCCCCTC
TAGAAATAATTTTGTTTAACTTTAAGAAGGAGATATACATATGCACCATCATCATCATCATTCTTCTGGT
CTGGTGCCACGCGGTTCTGGTATGAAAGAAACCGCTGCTGCTAAATTCGAACGCCAGCACATGGACAGCC
CAGATCTGGGTACCGACGACGACGACAAGGCCATGGCTGATATCGGATCCGGAGGTGGTGGAAGCTACAA
TGATTTTGGGAATTACAACAATCAGTCTTCAAATTTTGGACCCATGAAGGGAGGAAATTTTGGAGGCAGA
AGCTCTGGCCCCTATGGCGGTGGAGGCCAATACTTTGCAAAACCACGAAACCAAGGTGGCTATGGCGGTT
CCAGCAGCAGCAGTAGCTATGGCAGTGGCAGAAGATTTGGGGGCGGGCTGGTACCGAATCGCCTTGCAGC
ACATCCCCCTTTCGCCAGCTGGCGTAATAGCGAAGAGGCCCGCACCGATCGCCCTTCCCAACAGTTGCGC
AGCCTGAATGGCGAATGGCGCTTTGCCTGGTTTCCGGCACCAGAAGCGGTGCCGGAAAGCTGGCTGGAGG
CCGATCTTCCTGAGGCCGATACTGTCGTCGTCCCCTCAAACTGGCAGATGCACGGTTACGATGCGCCCAT
CTACACCAACGTGACCTATCCCATTACGGTCAATCCGCCGTTTGTTCCCACGGAGAATCCGACGGGTTGT
TACTCGCTCACATTTAATGTTGATGAAAGCTGGCTACAGGAAGGCCAGACGCGAATTATTTTTGATGGCG
TTAACTCGGCGTTTCATCTGTGGTGCAACGGGCGCTGGGTCGGTTACGGCCAGGACAGTCGTTTGCCGTC
TGAATTTGACCTGAGCGCATTTTTACGCGCCGGAGAAAACCGCCTCGCGGTGATGGTGCTGCGCTGGAGT
GACGGCAGTTATCTGGAAGATCAGGATATGTGGCGGATGAGCGGCATTTTCCGTGACGTCTCGTTGCTGC
ATAAACCGACTACACAAATCAGCGATTTCCATGTTGCCACTCGCTTTAATGATGATTTCAGCCGCGCTGT
ACTGGAGGCTGAAGTTCAGATGTGCGGCGAGTTGCGTGACTACCTACGGGTAACAGTTTCTTTATGGCAG
GGTGAAACGCAGGTCGCCAGCGGCACCGCGCCTTTCGGCGGTGAAATTATCGATGAGCGTGGTGGTTATG
CCGATCGCGTCACACTACGTCTGAACGTCGAAAACCCGAAACTGTGGAGCGCCGAAATCCCGAATCTCTA
TCGTGCGGTGGTTGAACTGCACACCGCCGACGGCACGCTGATTGAAGCAGAAGCCTGCGATGTCGGTTTC
CGCGAGGTGCGGATTGAAAATGGTCTGCTGCTGCTGAACGGCAAGCCGTTGCTGATTCGAGGCGTTAACC
GTCACGAGCATCATCCTCTGCATGGTCAGGTCATGGATGAGCAGACGATGGTGCAGGATATCCTGCTGAT
GAAGCAGAACAACTTTAACGCCGTGCGCTGTTCGCATTATCCGAACCATCCGCTGTGGTACACGCTGTGC
GACCGCTACGGCCTGTATGTGGTGGATGAAGCCAATATTGAAACCCACGGCATGGTGCCAATGAATCGTC
TGACCGATGATCCGCGCTGGCTACCGGCGATGAGCGAACGCGTAACGCGAATGGTGCAGCGCGATCGTAA
TCACCCGAGTGTGATCATCTGGTCGCTGGGGAATGAATCAGGCCACGGCGCTAATCACGACGCGCTGTAT
CGCTGGATCAAATCTGTCGATCCTTCCCGCCCGGTGCAGTATGAAGGCGGCGGAGCCGACACCACGGCCA
CCGATATTATTTGCCCGATGTACGCGCGCGTGGATGAAGACCAGCCCTTCCCGGCTGTGCCGAAATGGTC
CATCAAAAAATGGCTTTCGCTACCTGGAGAGACGCGCCCGCTGATCCTTTGCCAATACGCCCACGCGATG
GGTAACAGTCTTGGCGGTTTCGCTAAATACTGGCAGGCGTTTCGTCAGTATCCCCGTTTACAGGGCGGCT
TCGTCTGGGACTGGGTGGATCAGTCGCTGATTAAATATGATGAAAACGGCAACCCGTGGTCGGCTTACGG
CGGTGATTTTGGCGATACGCCGAACGATCGCCAGTTCTGTATGAACGGTCTGGTCTTTGCCGACCGCACG
CCGCATCCAGCGCTGACGGAAGCAAAACACCAGCAGCAGTTTTTCCAGTTCCGTTTATCCGGGCAAACCA
TCGAAGTGACCAGCGAATACCTGTTCCGTCATAGCGATAACGAGCTCCTGCACTGGATGGTGGCGCTGGA
TGGTAAGCCGCTGGCAAGCGGTGAAGTGCCTCTGGATGTCGCTCCACAAGGTAAACAGTTGATTGAACTG
CCTGAACTACCGCAGCCGGAGAGCGCCGGGCAACTCTGGCTCACAGTACGCGTAGTGCAACCGAACGCGA
CCGCATGGTCAGAAGCCGGGCACATCAGCGCCTGGCAGCAGTGGCGTCTGGCGGAAAACCTCAGTGTGAC
GCTCCCCGCCGCGTCCCACGCCATCCCGCATCTGACCACCAGCGAAATGGATTTTTGCATCGAGCTGGGT
AATAAGCGTTGGCAATTTAACCGCCAGTCAGGCTTTCTTTCACAGATGTGGATTGGCGATAAAAAACAAC
TGCTGACGCCGCTGCGCGATCAGTTCACCCGTGCACCGCTGGATAACGACATTGGCGTAAGTGAAGCGAC
CCGCATTGACCCTAACGCCTGGGTCGAACGCTGGAAGGCGGCGGGCCATTACCAGGCCGAAGCAGCGTTG
TTGCAGTGCACGGCAGATACACTTGCTGATGCGGTGCTGATTACGACCGCTCACGCGTGGCAGCATCAGG
GGAAAACCTTATTTATCAGCCGGAAAACCTACCGGATTGATGGTAGTGGTCAAATGGCGATTACCGTTGA
TGTTGAAGTGGCGAGCGATACACCGCATCCGGCGCGGATTGGCCTGAACTGCCAGCTGGCGCAGGTAGCA
GAGCGGGTAAACTGGCTCGGATTAGGGCCGCAAGAAAACTATCCCGACCGCCTTACTGCCGCCTGTTTTG
ACCGCTGGGATCTGCCATTGTCAGACATGTATACCCCGTACGTCTTCCCGAGCGAAAACGGTCTGCGCTG
CGGGACGCGCGAATTGAATTATGGCCCACACCAGTGGCGCGGCGACTTCCAGTTCAACATCAGCCGCTAC
AGTCAACAGCAACTGATGGAAACCAGCCATCGCCATCTGCTGCACGCGGAAGAAGGCACATGGCTGAATA
TCGACGGTTTCCATATGGGGATTGGTGGCGACGACTCCCTGAGCCCGTCAGTATCGGCGGAATTCCAGCT
GAGCGCCGGTCGCTACCATTACCAGTTGGTCTGGTCTCAAAAATAAGCTTGCGGCCGCACTCGAGCACCA
CCACCACCACCACTGAGATCCGGCTGCTAACAAAGCCCGAAAGGAAGCTGAGTTGGCTGCTGCCACCGCT
GAGCAATAACTAGCATAACCCCTTGGGGCCTCTAAACGGGTCTTGA
